>Addgene plasmid #164003 | pDB.His.MBP.3C NLRP1 UPA-CARD WT | addgene full sequence | sequence record 324627 | Addgene NGS Result
GCCTGGTTCACCACGCGGGAAACGGTCTGATAAGAGACACCGGCATACTCTGCGACATCGTATAACGTTA
CTGGTTTCACATTCACCACCCTGAATTGACTCTCTTCCGGGCGCTATCATGCCATACCGCGAAAGGTTTT
GCGCCATTCGATGGTGTCCGGGATCTCGACGCTCTCCCTTATGCGACTCCTGCATTAGGAAGCAGCCCAG
TAGTAGGTTGAGGCCGTTGAGCACCGCCGCCGCAAGGAATGGTGCATGCAAGGAGATGGCGCCCAACAGT
CCCCCGGCCACGGGGCCTGCCACCATACCCACGCCGAAACAAGCGCTCATGAGCCCGAAGTGGCGAGCCC
GATCTTCCCCATCGGTGATGTCGGCGATATAGGCGCCAGCAACCGCACCTGTGGCGCCGGTGATGCCGGC
CACGATGCGTCCGGCGTAGAGGATCGAGATCTCGATCCCGCGAAATTAATACGACTCACTATAGGGGAAT
TGTGAGCGGATAACAATTCCCCTCTAGAAATAATTTTGTTTAACTTTAAGAAGGAGATATACCATGGGCA
GCAGCCATCATCATCATCATCACGGTACCAAAACTGAAGAAGGTAAACTGGTAATCTGGATTAACGGCGA
TAAAGGCTATAACGGTCTCGCTGAAGTCGGTAAGAAATTCGAGAAAGATACCGGAATTAAAGTCACCGTT
GAGCATCCGGATAAACTGGAAGAGAAATTCCCACAGGTTGCGGCAACTGGCGATGGCCCTGACATTATCT
TCTGGGCACACGACCGCTTTGGTGGCTACGCTCAATCTGGCCTGTTGGCTGAAATCACCCCGGACAAAGC
GTTCCAGGACAAGCTGTATCCGTTTACCTGGGATGCCGTACGTTACAACGGCAAGCTGATTGCTTACCCG
ATCGCTGTTGAAGCGTTATCGCTGATTTATAACAAAGATCTGCTGCCGAACCCGCCAAAAACCTGGGAAG
AGATCCCGGCGCTGGATAAAGAACTGAAAGCGAAAGGTAAGAGCGCGCTGATGTTCAACCTGCAAGAACC
GTACTTCACCTGGCCGCTGATTGCTGCTGACGGGGGTTATGCGTTCAAGTATGAAAACGGCAAGTACGAC
ATTAAAGACGTGGGCGTGGATAACGCTGGCGCGAAAGCGGGTCTGACCTTCCTGGTTGACCTGATTAAAA
ACAAACACATGAATGCAGACACCGATTACTCCATCGCAGAAGCTGCCTTTAATAAAGGCGAAACAGCGAT
GACCATCAACGGCCCGTGGGCATGGTCCAACATCGACACCAGCAAAGTGAATTATGGTGTAACGGTACTG
CCGACCTTCAAGGGTCAACCATCCAAACCGTTCGTTGGCGTGCTGAGCGCAGGTATTAACGCCGCCAGTC
CGAACAAAGAGCTGGCAAAAGAGTTCCTCGAAAACTATCTGCTGACTGATGAAGGTCTGGAAGCGGTTAA
TAAAGACAAACCGCTGGGTGCCGTAGCGCTGAAGTCTTACGAGGAAGAGTTGGCGAAAGATCCACGTATT
GCCGCCACCATGGAAAACGCCCAGAAAGGTGAAATCATGCCGAACATCCCGCAGATGTCCGCTTTCTGGT
ATGCCGTGCGTACTGCGGTGATCAACGCCGCCAGCGGTCGTCAGACTGTCGATGAAGCCCTGAAAGACGC
GCAGACTGGTACCGATTACGATATCCCAACGACCCTGGAAGTGCTGTTCCAGGGTCCGCATATGGCTAGC
TCCCCCTTGGGAGTCCTCCTGAAAATGATCCATAATGCCCTGCGCTTCATTCCCGTCACCTCTGTGGTGT
TGCTTTACCACCGCGTCCATCCTGAGGAAGTCACCTTCCACCTCTACCTGATCCCAAGTGACTGCTCCAT
TCGGAAGGCCATAGATGATCTAGAAATGAAATTCCAGTTTGTGCGAATCCACAAGCCACCCCCGCTGACC
CCACTTTATATGGGCTGTCGTTACACTGTGTCTGGGTCTGGTTCAGGGATGTTGGAAATACTCCCCAAGG
AACTGGAGCTCTGCTATCGAAGCCCTGGAGAAGACCAGCTGTTCTCGGAGTTCTACGTTGGCCACTTGGG
ATCAGGGATCAGGCTGCAAGTGAAAGACAAGAAAGATGAGACTCTGGTGTGGGAGGCCTTGGTGAAACCA
GGAGATCTCATGCCTGCAACTACCCTGATCCCTCCAGCCCGCATAGCCGTACCTTCACCTCTGGATGCCC
CGCAGTTGCTGCACTTTGTGGACCAGTATCGAGAGCAGCTGATAGCCCGAGTGACATCGGTGGAGGTTGT
CTTGGACAAACTGCATGGACAGGTGCTGAGCCAGGAGCAGTACGAGAGGGTGCTGGCTGAGAACACGAGG
CCCAGCCAGATGCGGAAGCTGTTCAGCTTGAGCCAGTCCTGGGACCGGAAGTGCAAAGATGGACTCTACC
AAGCCCTGAAGGAGACCCATCCTCACCTCATTATGGAACTCTGGGAGAAGGGCAGCAAAAAGGGACTCCT
GCCACTCAGCAGCTGAGCGGCCGCACTCGAGCACCACCACCACCACCACTGAGATCCGGCTGCTAACAAA
GCCCGAAAGGAAGCTGAGTTGGCTGCTGCCACCGCTGAGCAATAACTAGCATAACCCCTTGGGGCCTCTA
AACGGGTCTTGAGGGGTTTTTTGCTGAAAGGAGGAACTATATCCGGATTGGCGAATGGG
[124 nt withheld, positions 2720-2843]
C
[91 nt withheld, positions 2845-2935]
A
[49 nt withheld, positions 2937-2985]
CCTTTGACGTTGGAGTCCACGTTCTTT
[37 nt withheld, positions 3013-3049]
ACCCTATCTCGGTCTATTCTTTTGATTTATAAGGGATTTTGCCGATTTCGGCCTATTGGTTAAAAAATGA
GCTGATTTAACAAAAATTTAACGCGAATTTTAACAAAATATTAACGCTTACAATTTAGGTGGCACTTTTC
GGGGAAATGTGCGCGGAACCCCTATTTGTTTATTTTTCTAAATACATTCAAATATGTATCCGCTCATGAA
TTAATTCTTAGAAAAACTCATCGAGCATCAAATGAAACTGCAATTTATTCATATCAGGATTATCAATACC
ATATTTTTGAAAAAGCCGTTTCTGTAATGAAGGAGAAAACTCACCGAGGCAGTTCCATAGGATGGCAAGA
TCCTGGTATCGGTCTGCGATTCCGACTCGTCCAACATCAATACAACCTATTAATTTCCCCTCGTCAAAAA
TAAGGTTATCAAGTGAGAAATCACCATGAGTGACGACTGAATCCGGTGAGAATGGCAAAAGTTTATGCAT
TTCTTTCCAGACTTGTTCAACAGGCCAGCCATTACGCTCGTCATCAAAATCACTCGCATCAACCAAACCG
TTATTCATTCGTGATTGCGCCTGAGCGAGACGAAATACGCGATCGCTGTTAAAAGGACAATTACAAACAG
GAATCGAATGCAACCGGCGCAGGAACACTGCCAGCGCATCAACAATATTTTCACCTGAATCAGGATATTC
TTCTAATACCTGGAATGCTGTTTTCCCGGGGATCGCAGTGGTGAGTAACCATGCATCATCAGGAGTACGG
ATAAAATGCTTGATGGTCGGAAGAGGCATAAATTCCGTCAGCCAGTTTAGTCTGACCATCTCATCTGTAA
CATCATTGGCAACGCTACCTTTGCCATGTTTCAGAAACAACTCTGGCGCATCGGGCTTCCCATACAATCG
ATAGATTGTCGCACCTGATTGCCCGACATTATCGCGAGCCCATTTATACCCATATAAATCAGCATCCATG
TTGGAATTTAATCGCGGCCTAGAGCAAGACGTTTCCCGTTGAATATGGCTCATAACACCCCTTGTATTAC
TGTTTATGTAAGCAGACAGTTTTATTGTTCATGACCAAAATCCCTTAACGTGAGTTTTCGTTCCACTGAG
CGTCAGACCCCGTAGAAAAGATCAAAGGATCTTCTTGAGATCCTTTTTTTCTGCGCGTAATCTGCTGCTT
GCAAACAAAAAAACCACCGCTACCAGCGGTGGTTTGTTTGCCGGATCAAGAGCTACCAACTCTTTTTCCG
AAGGTAACTGGCTTCAGCAGAGCGCAGATACCAAATACTGTCCTTCTAGTGTAGCCGTAGTTAGGCCACC
ACTTCAAGAACTCTGTAGCACCGCCTACATACCTCGCTCTGCTAATCCTGTTACCAGTGGCTGCTGCCAG
TGGCGATAAGTCGTGTCTTACCGGGTTGGACTCAAGACGATAGTTACCGGATAAGGCGCAGCGGTCGGGC
TGAACGGGGGGTTCGTGCACACAGCCCAGCTTGGAGCGAACGACCTACACCGAACTGAGATACCTACAGC
GTGAGCTATGAGAAAGCGCCACGCTTCCCGAAGGGAGAAAGGCGGACAGGTATCCGGTAAGCGGCAGGGT
CGGAACAGGAGAGCGCACGAGGGAGCTTCCAGGGGGAAACGCCTGGTATCTTTATAGTCCTGTCGGGTTT
CGCCACCTCTGACTTGAGCGTCGATTTTTGTGATGCTCGTCAGGGGGGCGGAGCCTATGGAAAAACGCCA
GCAACGCGGCCTTTTTACGGTTCCTGGCCTTTTGCTGGCCTTTTGCTCACATGTTCTTTCCTGCGTTATC
CCCTGATTCTGTGGATAACCGTATTACCGCCTTTGAGTGAGCTGATACCGCTCGCCGCAGCCGAACGACC
GAGCGCAGCGAGTCAGTGAGCGAGGAAGCGGAAGAGCGCCTGATGCGGTATTTTCTCCTTACGCATCTGT
GCGGTATTTCACACCGCAATGGTGCACTCTCAGTACAATCTGCTCTGATGCCGCATAGTTAAGCCAGTAT
ACACTCCGCTATCGCTACGTGACTGGGTCATGGCTGCGCCCCGACACCCGCCAACACCCGCTGACGCGCC
CTGACGGGCTTGTCTGCTCCCGGCATCCGCTTACAGACAAGCTGTGACCGTCTCCGGGAGCTGCATGTGT
CAGAGGTTTTCACCGTCATCACCGAAACGCGCGAGGCAGCTGCGGTAAAGCTCATCAGCGTGGTCGTGAA
GCGATTCACAGATGTCTGCCTGTTCATCCGCGTCCAGCTCGTTGAGTTTCTCCAGAAGCGTTAATGTCTG
GCTTCTGATAAAGCGGGCCATGTTAAGGGCGGTTTTTTCCTGTTTGGTCACTGATGCCTCCGTGTAAGGG
GGATTTCTGTTCATGGGGGTAATGATACCGATGAAACGAGAGAGGATGCTCACGATACGGGTTACTGATG
ATGAACATGCCCGGTTACTGGAACGTTGTGAGGGTAAACAACTGGCGGTATGGATGCGGCGGGACCAGAG
AAAAATCACTCAGGGTCAATGCCAGCGCTTCGTTAATACAGATGTAGGTGTTCCACAGGGTAGCCAGCAG
CATCCTGCGATGCAGATCCGGAACATAATGGTGCAGGGCGCTGACTTCCGCGTTTCCAGACTTTACGAAA
CACGGAAACCGAAGACCATTCATGTTGTTGCTCAGGTCGCAGACGTTTTGCAGCAGCAGTCGCTTCACGT
TCGCTCGCGTATCGGTGATTCATTCTGCTAACCAGTAAGGCAACCCCGCCAGCCTAGCCGGGTCCTCAAC
GACAGGAGCACGATCATGCGCACCCGTGGGGCCGCCATGCCGGCGATAATGGCCTGCTTCTCGCCGAAAC
GTTTGGTGGCGGGACCAGTGACGAAGGCTTGAGCGAGGGCGTGCAAGATTCCGAATACCGCAAGCGACAG
GCCGATCATCGTCGCGCTCCAGCGAAAGCGGTCCTCGCCGAAAATGACCCAGAGCGCTGCCGGCACCTGT
CCTACGAGTTGCATGATAAAGAAGACAGTCATAAGTGCGGCGACGATAGTCATGCCCCGCGCCCACCGGA
AGGAGCTGACTGGGTTGAAGGCTCTCAAGGGCATCGGTCGAGATCCCGGTGCCTAATGAGTGAGCTAACT
TACATTAATTGCGTTGCGCTCACTGCCCGCTTTCCAGTCGGGAAACCTGTCGTGCCAGCTGCATTAATGA
ATCGGCCAACGCGCGGGGAGAGGCGGTTTGCGTATTGGGCGCCAGGGTGGTTTTTCTTTTCACCAGTGAG
ACGGGCAACAGCTGATTGCCCTTCACCGCCTGGCCCTGAGAGAGTTGCAGCAAGCGGTCCACGCTGGTTT
GCCCCAGCAGGCGAAAATCCTGTTTGATGGTGGTTAACGGCGGGATATAACATGAGCTGTCTTCGGTATC
GTCGTATCCCACTACCGAGATATCCGCACCAACGCGCAGCCCGGACTCGGTAATGGCGCGCATTGCGCCC
AGCGCCATCTGATCGTTGGCAACCAGCATCGCAGTGGGAACGATGCCCTCATTCAGCATTTGCATGGTTT
GTTGAAAACCGGACATGGCACTCCAGTCGCCTTCCCGTTCCGCTATCGGCTGAATTTGATTGCGAGTGAG
ATATTTATGCCAGCCAGCCAGACGCAGACGCGCCGAGACAGAACTTAATGGGCCCGCTAACAGCGCGATT
TGCTGGTGACCCAATGCGACCAGATGCTCCACGCCCAGTCGCGTACCGTCTTCATGGGAGAAAATAATAC
TGTTGATGGGTGTCTGGTCAGAGACATCAAGAAATAACGCCGGAACATTAGTGCAGGCAGCTTCCACAGC
AATGGCATCCTGGTCATCCAGCGGATAGTTAATGATCAGCCCACTGACGCGTTGCGCGAGAAGATTGTGC
ACCGCCGCTTTACAGGCTTCGACGCCGCTTCGTTCTACCATCGACACCACCACGCTGGCACCCAGTTGAT
CGGCGCGAGATTTAATCGCCGCGACAATTTGCGACGGCGCGTGCAGGGCCAGACTGGAGGTGGCAACGCC
AATCAGCAACGACTGTTTGCCCGCCAGTTGTTGTGCCACGCGGTTGGGAATGTAATTCAGCTCCGCCATC
GCCGCTTCCACTTTTTCCCGCGTTTTCGCAGAAACGTGGCTG
Features (pLannotate 1.2.2; 21 found; start..end, strand, type, name):
     81..158     -  promoter       lacI promoter: lacI
    166..445     -  CDS            TcR (fragment): tetracycline efflux protein; tet; confers resistance to tetracycline
    467..485     +  promoter       T7 promoter: promoter for bacteriophage T7 RNA polymerase
    486..510     +  protein_bind   lac operator: The lac repressor binds to the lac operator to inhibit transcription in E. coli. This inhibition can be relieved by adding lactose or isopropyl-β-D-thiogalactopyranoside (IPTG). lac repressor encoded by lacI
    525..547     +  RBS            RBS: efficient ribosome binding site from bacteriophage T7 gene 10 (Olins and Rangwala, 1989)
    566..582     +  CDS            capTEV™ (fragment): composite tag for in vivo biotinylation, TEV protease cleavage, and 6xHis tagging
    590..1687    +  CDS            MBP: maltose binding protein from E. coli; malE (mutated); This version of the gene does not encode a signal sequence, so MBP will remain in the cytosol.
   1751..2533    +  CDS            NLRP1 (fragment): NLRP1_HUMAN - Also known as CARD7, DEFCAP From Homo sapiens (Human).
   2552..2569    +  CDS            9xHis (fragment): 9xHis affinity tag
   2579..2628    +  CDS            SET1 (fragment): solubility-enhancement tag derived from T7 phage gene 10B
   2636..2683    +  terminator     T7 terminator: transcription terminator for bacteriophage T7 RNA polymerase
   2720..3148    +  rep_origin     f1 ori (sequence partly withheld): f1 bacteriophage origin of replication; arrow indicates direction of (+) strand synthesis
   3201..3258    +  promoter       AmpR promoter (fragment): bla
   3267..4082    -  CDS            KanR: aminoglycoside phosphotransferase; aph(3')-Ia; confers resistance to kanamycin in bacteria or G418 (Geneticin®) in eukaryotes
   4204..4792    +  rep_origin     ori: high-copy-number ColE1/pMB1/pBR322/pUC origin of replication
   4978..5117    -  misc_feature   bom: basis of mobility region from pBR322
   5219..5410    -  CDS            rop: Rop protein, which maintains plasmids at low copy number; rop
   5427..5807    +  CDS            YPB1_ECOLX: Protein predicted: Swiss-Prot protein existence level 4. From Escherichia coli.
   5879..6170    -  CDS            TcR (fragment): tetracycline efflux protein; tet; confers resistance to tetracycline
   6185..6206    -  protein_bind   CAP binding site: CAP binding activates transcription in the presence of cAMP. E. coli catabolite activator protein
   6219..80      -  CDS            lacI (across the origin): lac repressor; lacI; The lac repressor binds to the lac operator to inhibit transcription in E. coli. This inhibition can be relieved by adding lactose or isopropyl-β-D-thiogalactopyranoside (IPTG).
