[The description below was written by a language model from this plasmid's Addgene catalogue record and pLannotate feature annotations shown in this document.]
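Description:
pDB.His.MBP.3C NLRP1 UPA-CARD WT is a 7,221 nt bacterial expression plasmid for producing a fragment of human NLRP1, the UPA and CARD region, as a fusion protein in E. coli. The backbone has a pET-like layout. It carries a ColE1/pBR322-type origin together with the rop gene and the bom site, consistent with the low copy number listed in the record. Selection is by a kanamycin resistance gene (aph(3')-Ia). An f1 origin is also present, along with short remnants of a tetracycline resistance gene that are not functional markers.

Expression is driven by a T7 promoter followed by a lac operator and the T7 gene 10 ribosome binding site. A plasmid-borne lacI gene supplies repressor, so transcription requires a host that provides T7 RNA polymerase and is induced with IPTG. The open reading frame begins with a short His tag (annotated only as a fragment of a composite tag) and continues into cytosolic maltose binding protein lacking its signal sequence. According to the catalogue, an HRV 3C protease site comes next; it is not separately annotated but would fall in the short gap before the NLRP1 fragment. MBP promotes solubility and allows affinity purification, and 3C cleavage releases the UPA-CARD portion. A short His-tag-like sequence is annotated downstream of the insert, ahead of the T7 terminator, but the record does not say whether it is in frame and translated.

The associated publication concerns filament formation in UPA-promoted CARD8 and NLRP1 inflammasomes, which points to use of the wild-type recombinant protein in structural and biochemical studies.
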