Addgene plasmid #164003: pDB.His.MBP.3C NLRP1 UPA-CARD WT
Purpose: Bacterial expression vector encoding a HRV 3C-cleavable His-MBP-tagged NLRP1 UPA-CARD
Depositing lab: Hao Wu. Depositing organization: Boston Children's Hospital. Publication: Mechanism of filament formation in UPA-promoted CARD8 and NLRP1 inflammasomes. Robert Hollingsworth L, David L, Li Y, Griswold AR, Ruan J, Sharif H, Fontana P, Orth-He EL, Fu TM, Bachovchin DA, Wu H. Nat Commun. 2021 Jan 8;12(1):189. doi: 10.1038/s41467-020-20320-y. PubMed 33420033.
Backbone
  Vector backbone: pDB.His.MBP.3C
  Vector type: Bacterial Expression
Growth in bacteria
  Bacterial resistance: Kanamycin, 50 μg/mL
  Growth temperature: 37°C
  Growth strain: DH5alpha
  Copy number: Low Copy
Gene/Insert
  Gene/Insert name: NLRP1
  Species: H. sapiens (human)
  Entrez Gene: NLRP1 (a.k.a. AIADK, CARD7, CIDED, CLR17.1, DEFCAP, DEFCAP-L/S, JRRP, MSPC, NAC, NALP1, PP1044, SLEV1, VAMAS1)
  Tag / fusion protein: His6-MBP-3C (N terminal on insert)
  Cloning method: Restriction Enzyme; 5′ cloning site Unknown (unknown if destroyed)
Terms and licenses: Academic/Nonprofit Terms; Industry Terms: Not Available to Industry
How to cite: pDB.His.MBP.3C NLRP1 UPA-CARD WT was a gift from Hao Wu (Addgene plasmid # 164003 ; http://n2t.net/addgene:164003 ; RRID:Addgene_164003)
