>Addgene plasmid #164003 | pDB.His.MBP.3C NLRP1 UPA-CARD WT | depositor partial sequence | sequence record 318222 | Insert sequence
TCCCCCTTGGGAGTCCTCCTGAAAATGATCCATAATGCCCTGCGCTTCATTCCCGTCACCTCTGTGGTGT
TGCTTTACCACCGCGTCCATCCTGAGGAAGTCACCTTCCACCTCTACCTGATCCCAAGTGACTGCTCCAT
TCGGAAGGCCATAGATGATCTAGAAATGAAATTCCAGTTTGTGCGAATCCACAAGCCACCCCCGCTGACC
CCACTTTATATGGGCTGTCGTTACACTGTGTCTGGGTCTGGTTCAGGGATGCTGGAAATACTCCCCAAGG
AACTGGAGCTCTGCTATCGAAGCCCTGGAGAAGACCAGCTGTTCTCGGAGTTCTACGTTGGCCACTTGGG
ATCAGGGATCAGGCTGCAAGTGAAAGACAAGAAAGATGAGACTCTGGTGTGGGAGGCCTTGGTGAAACCA
GGAGATCTCATGCCTGCAACTACTCTGATCCCTCCAGCCCGCATAGCCGTACCTTCACCTCTGGATGCCC
CGCAGTTGCTGCACTTTGTGGACCAGTATCGAGAGCAGCTGATAGCCCGAGTGACATCGGTGGAGGTTGT
CTTGGACAAACTGCATGGACAGGTGCTGAGCCAGGAGCAGTACGAGAGGGTGCTGGCTGAGAACACGAGG
CCCAGCCAGATGCGGAAGCTGTTCAGCTTGAGCCAGTCCTGGGACCGGAAGTGCAAAGATGGACTCTACC
AAGCCCTGAAGGAGACCCATCCTCACCTCATTATGGAACTCTGGGAGAAGGGCAGCAAAAAGGGACTCCT
GCCACTCAGCAGCTGA
